Addgene plasmid #57737: Dendra2-Rad21-C-18
Purpose: Localization: Centromere, Excitation: 490 / 553, Emission: 507 / 573
Depositing lab: Michael Davidson. Depositing organization: Florida State University, Tallahassee.
Backbone
  Vector backbone: Dendra2-C1
  Backbone size w/o insert (bp): 4750
  Vector type: Mammalian Expression
  Selectable markers: Neomycin (select with G418)
Growth in bacteria
  Bacterial resistance: Kanamycin, 50 μg/mL
  Growth temperature: 37°C
  Growth strain: DH5alpha
  Copy number: High Copy
Gene/Insert
  Gene/Insert name: Rad21 (alt name: NM_006265.2)
  Species: H. sapiens (human)
  Entrez Gene: RAD21 (a.k.a. CDLS4, HR21, HRAD21, MCD1, MGS, NXP1, SCC1, hHR21)
  Promoter: CMV
  Tag / fusion protein: Dendra2 (N terminal on backbone)
  Cloning method: Unknown
  Sequencing primers: 5′ CMV-F; 3′ SV40pA-R
Terms and licenses: Academic/Nonprofit Terms; Industry Terms
Depositor comments: . Excitation = 490 / 553; Emission = 507 / 573
How to cite: Dendra2-Rad21-C-18 was a gift from Michael Davidson (Addgene plasmid # 57737 ; http://n2t.net/addgene:57737 ; RRID:Addgene_57737)
