[The description below was written by a language model from this plasmid's Addgene catalogue record.]
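Description:
Dendra2-Rad21-C-18 is a mammalian expression plasmid built on the Dendra2-C1 backbone (about 4.75 kb without the insert). It encodes human RAD21 (also known as SCC1 or MCD1), a subunit of the cohesin complex, fused to the fluorescent protein Dendra2. The CMV promoter drives strong constitutive expression of the fusion in transfected mammalian cells. Dendra2 is supplied by the backbone and sits at the N-terminus, so RAD21 is joined to the C-terminal end of the fluorophore. The "18" in the name may refer to a linker length between the two parts, but the record does not say so. The use of an SV40 polyA reverse sequencing primer suggests that an SV40 polyadenylation signal lies downstream of the insert. The plasmid is propagated in E. coli at high copy number under kanamycin selection. It also carries a neomycin resistance marker, which allows G418 selection of stably transfected mammalian cells. No feature table is provided, and the cloning method is recorded as unknown, so the replication origins and exact junctions cannot be described.

The construct is intended as a live-cell imaging marker, and the record lists centromere as its expected localization. Dendra2 is a green-to-red photoconvertible protein. The two excitation/emission pairs in the record (490/507 nm and 553/573 nm) correspond to its unconverted green state and its converted red state. Because a chosen pool of the fusion can be photoconverted, the tag suits experiments that track the movement, turnover or redistribution of RAD21 over time. It can also be used to follow cohesin-associated chromosomal structures through the cell cycle.
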