>Addgene plasmid #57737 | Dendra2-Rad21-C-18 | depositor partial sequence | sequence record 88891 | insert sequence
GCCTGCTAGTGACGTCAGATCCGCTAGCGCTACCGGTCGCCACCATGAACACCCCGGGAATTAACCTGAT
CAAGGAGGACATGCGCGTGAAGGTGCACATGGAGGGCAACGTGAACGGCCACGCCTTCGTGATCGAGGGC
GAGGGCAAGGGCAAGCCCTACGAGGGCACCCAGACCGCCAACCTGACCGTGAAGGAGGGCGCCCCCCTGC
CCTTCAGCTACGACATCCTGACCACCGCCGTGCACTACGGCAACCGGGTGTTCACCAAGTACCCCGAGGA
CATCCCCGACTACTTCAAGCAGAGCTTCCCCGAGGGCTACAGCTGGGAGCGCACCATGACCTTCGAGGAC
AAGGGCATCTGCACCATCCGCAGCGACATCAGCCTGGAGGGCGACTGCTTCTTCCAGAACGTGCGCTTCA
AGGGCACCAACTTCCCCCCCAACGGCCCCGTGATGCAGAAGAAGACCCTGAAGTGGGAGCCCAGCACCGA
GAAGCTGCACGTGCGCGACGGCCTGCTGGTGGGCAACATCAACATGGCCCTGCTGCTGGAGGGCGGCGGC
CACTACCTGTGCGACTTCAAGACCACCTACAAGGCCAAGAAGGTGGTGCAGCTGCCCGACGCCCACTTCG
TGGACCACCGCATCGAGATCCTGGGCAACGACAGCGACTACAACAAGGTGAAGCTGTACGAGCACGCCGT
GGCCCGCTACAGCCCCCTGCCCAGCCAGGTGTGGTCCGGACTCAGATCTCGAGGAAGCGGCGGATCTGGG
TCCGGCAGCTCCGGCAGCTTCTACGCACATTTTGTTCTCAGTAAAAGAGGGCCTCTGGCCAAAATTTGGC
TAGCGGCCCATTGGGATAAGAAGCTAACCAAAGCCCATGTGTTCGAGTGTAATTTAGAGAGCAGCGTGGA
GAGTATCATCTCACCAAAGGTGAAAATGGCATTACGGACATCAGGACATCTCTTACTGGGAGTAGTTCGA
ATCTATCACAGGAAAGCCAAATACCTTCTTGCAGACTGTAATGAAGCATTCATTAAGATAAAGATGGCTT
TTCGGCCAGGTGTGGTTGACCTGCCTGAGGAAAATCGGGAAGCAGCTTATAATGCCATTACTTTACCTGA
AGAATTTCATGACTTTGATCAGCCACTGCCTGACTTAGATGACATCGATGTGGCCCAGCAGTTCAGCTTG
AATCAGAGTAGAGTGGAAGAGATAACCATGAGAGAAGAAGTTGGGAACATCAGTATTTTACAAGAAAATG
ATTTTGGTGATTTTGGAATGGATGATCGTGAGATAATGAGAGAAGGCAGTGCTTTTGAGGATGACGACAT
GTTAGTAAGCACTACTACTTCTAACCTCCTATTAGAGTCTGAACAGAGCACCAGCAATCTGAATGAGAAA
ATTAACCATTTAGAATATGAAGATCAATATAAGGATGATAATTTTGGAGAAGGAAATGATGGTGGAATAT
TAGATGACAAACTTATTAGTAATAATGATGGCGGTATCTTTGATGATCCCCCTGCCCTCTCTGAGGCAGG
GGTGATGTTGCCAGAGCAGCCTGCACATGACGATATGGATGAGGATGATAATGTATCAATGGGTGGGCCT
GATAGTCCTGATTCAGTGGATCCCGTTGAACCAATGCCAACCATGACTGATCAAACAACACTTGTTCCAA
ATGAGGAAGAAGCATTTGCATTGGAGCCTATTGATATAACTGTTAAAGAAACAAAAGCCAAGAGGAAGAG
GAAGCTAATTGTTGACAGTGTCAAAGAGTTGGATAGCAAGACAATTAGAGCCCAACTTAGTGATTATTCA
GATATTGTTACTACTTTGGATCTGGCACCGCCCACCAAGAAATTGATGATGTGGAAAGAGACAGGAGGAG
TAGAAAAACTGTTTTCTTTACCTGCTCAGCCTTTGTGGAATAACAGACTACTGAAGCTCTTTACACGCTG
TCTTACACCGCTTGTACCAGAAGACCTTAGAAAAAGGAGGAAAGGAGGAGAGGCAGATAATTTGGATGAA
TTCCTCAAAGAATTTGAAAATCCAGAGGTTCCTAGAGAGGACCAGCAACAGCAGCATCAGCAGCGTGATG
TTATCGATGAGCCCATTATTGAAGAGCCAAGCCGCCTCCAGGAGTCAGTGATGGAGGCCAGCAGAACAAA
CATAGATGAGTCAGCTATGCCTCCACCACCACCTCAGGGAGTTAAGCGAAAAGCTGGACAAATTGACCCA
GAGCCTGTGATGCCTCCTCAGCAGGTAGAGCAGATGGAAATACCACCTGTAGAGCTTCCCCCAGAAGAAC
CTCCAAATATCTGTCAGCTAATACCAGAGTTAGAACTTCTGCCAGAAAAAGAGAAGGAGAAAGAGAAGGA
AAAAGAAGATGATGAAGAGGAAGAGGATGAAGATGCATCAGGGGGCGATCAAGATCAGGAAGAAAGAAGA
TGGAACAAAAGGACTCAGCAGATGCTTCATGGTCTTCAGCGTGCTCTTGCTAAAACTGGAGCTGAATCTA
TCAGTTTGCTTGAGTTATGTCGAAATACGAACAGAAAACAAGCTGCCGCAAAGTTCTACAGCTTCTTGGT
TCTTAAAAAGCAGCAAGCTATTGAGCTGACACAGGAAGAACCGTACAGTGACATCATCGCAACACCTGGA
CCAAGGTTCCATATTATATAAGGTACCGCGGGCCCGGGATCCACCGGATCTAGATAACTGATCATAATCA
GCCATACCACATGTAGAGTAGGCC
