>Addgene plasmid #57737 | Dendra2-Rad21-C-18 | addgene partial sequence | sequence record 127428 | mCherry-F 5'-ccccgtaatgcagaagaaga-3'
GAAGCTGCACGTGCGCGACGGCCTGCTGGTGGGCAACATCAACATGGCCCTGCTGCTGGAGGGCGGCGGC
CACTACCTGTGCGACTTCAAGACCACCTACAAGGCCAAGAAGGTGGTGCAGCTGCCCGACGCCCACTTCG
TGGACCACCGCATCGAGATCCTGGGCAACGACAGCGACTACAACAAGGTGAAGCTGTACGAGCACGCCGT
GGCCCGCTACAGCCCCCTGCCCAGCCAGGTGTGGTCCGGACTCAGATCTCGAGGAAGCGGCGGATCTGGG
TCCGGCAGCTCCGGCAGCTTCTACGCACATTTTGTTCTCAGTAAAAGAGGGCCTCTGGCCAAAATTTGGC
TAGCGGCCCATTGGGATAAGAAGCTAACCAAAGCCCATGTGTTCGAGTGTAATTTAGAGAGCAGCGTGGA
GAGTATCATCTCACCAAAGGTGAAAATGGCATTACGGACATCAGGACATCTCTTACTGGGAGTAGTTCGA
ATCTATCACAGGAAAGCCAAATACCTTCTTGCAGACTGTAATGAAGCATTCATTAAGATAAAGATGGCTT
TTCGGCCAGGTGTGGTTGACCTGCCTGAGGAAAATCGGGAAGCAGCTTATAATGCCATTACTTTACCTGA
AGAATTTCATGACTTTGATCAGCCACTGCCTGACTTAGATGACATCGATGTGGCCCAGCAGTTCAGCTTG
AATCAGAGTAGAGTGGAAGAGATAACCATGAGAGAAGAAGTTGGGAACATCAGTATTTTACAAGAAAATG
ATTTTGGTGATTTTGGAATGGATGATCGTGAG
